>Addgene plasmid #185019 | pLKO.1-Tet-Puro-shMMETn_2 | addgene full sequence | sequence record 364597 | Addgene NGS Result
CTCGCCGCAGCCGAACGACCGAGCGCAGCGAGTCAGTGAGCGAGGAAGCGGAAGAGCGCCCAATACGCAA
ACCGCCTCTCCCCGCGCGTTGGCCGATTCATTAATGCAGCTGGCACGACAGGTTTCCCGACTGGAAAGCG
GGCAGTGAGCGCAACGCAATTAATGTGAGTTAGCTCACTCATTAGGCACCCCAGGCTTTACACTTTATGC
TTCCGGCTCGTATGTTGTGTGGAATTGTGAGCGGATAACAATTTCACACAGGAAACAGCTATGACCATGA
TTACGCCAAGCGCGCAATTAACCCTCACTAAAGGGAACAAAAGCTGGAGCTGCAAGCTTAATGTAGTCTT
ATGCAATACTCTTGTAGTCTTGCAACATGGTAACGATGAGTTAGCAACATGCCTTACAAGGAGAGAAAAA
GCACCGTGCATGCCGATTGGTGGAAGTAAGGTGGTACGATCGTGCCTTATTAGGAAGGCAACAGACGGGT
CTGACATGGATTGGACGAACCACTGAATTGCCGCATTGCAGAGATATTGTATTTAAGTGCCTAGCTCGAT
ACATAAACGGGTCTCTCTGGTTAGACCAGATCTGAGCCTGGGAGCTCTCTGGCTAACTAGGGAACCCACT
GCTTAAGCCTCAATAAAGCTTGCCTTGAGTGCTTCAAGTAGTGTGTGCCCGTCTGTTGTGTGACTCTGGT
AACTAGAGATCCCTCAGACCCTTTTAGTCAGTGTGGAAAATCTCTAGCAGTGGCGCCCGAACAGGGACTT
GAAAGCGAAAGGGAAACCAGAGGAGCTCTCTCGACGCAGGACTCGGCTTGCTGAAGCGCGCACGGCAAGA
GGCGAGGGGCGGCGACTGGTGAGTACGCCAAAAATTTTGACTAGCGGAGGCTAGAAGGAGAGAGATGGGT
GCGAGAGCGTCAGTATTAAGCGGGGGAGAATTAGATCGCGATGGGAAAAAATTCGGTTAAGGCCAGGGGG
AAAGAAAAAATATAAATTAAAACATATAGTATGGGCAAGCAGGGAGCTAGAACGATTCGCAGTTAATCCT
GGCCTGTTAGAAACATCAGAAGGCTGTAGACAAATACTGGGACAGCTACAACCATCCCTTCAGACAGGAT
CAGAAGAACTTAGATCATTATATAATACAGTAGCAACCCTCTATTGTGTGCATCAAAGGATAGAGATAAA
AGACACCAAGGAAGCTTTAGACAAGATAGAGGAAGAGCAAAACAAAAGTAAGACCACCGCACAGCAAGCG
GCCGCTGATCTTCAGACCTGGAGGAGGAGATATGAGGGACAATTGGAGAAGTGAATTATATAAATATAAA
GTAGTAAAAATTGAACCATTAGGAGTAGCACCCACCAAGGCAAAGAGAAGAGTGGTGCAGAGAGAAAAAA
GAGCAGTGGGAATAGGAGCTTTGTTCCTTGGGTTCTTGGGAGCAGCAGGAAGCACTATGGGCGCAGCGTC
AATGACGCTGACGGTACAGGCCAGACAATTATTGTCTGGTATAGTGCAGCAGCAGAACAATTTGCTGAGG
GCTATTGAGGCGCAACAGCATCTGTTGCAACTCACAGTCTGGGGCATCAAGCAGCTCCAGGCAAGAATCC
TGGCTGTGGAAAGATACCTAAAGGATCAACAGCTCCTGGGGATTTGGGGTTGCTCTGGAAAACTCATTTG
CACCACTGCTGTGCCTTGGAATGCTAGTTGGAGTAATAAATCTCTGGAACAGATTTGGAATCACACGACC
TGGATGGAGTGGGACAGAGAAATTAACAATTACACAAGCTTAATACACTCCTTAATTGAAGAATCGCAAA
ACCAGCAAGAAAAGAATGAACAAGAATTATTGGAATTAGATAAATGGGCAAGTTTGTGGAATTGGTTTAA
CATAACAAATTGGCTGTGGTATATAAAATTATTCATAATGATAGTAGGAGGCTTGGTAGGTTTAAGAATA
GTTTTTGCTGTACTTTCTATAGTGAATAGAGTTAGGCAGGGATATTCACCATTATCGTTTCAGACCCACC
TCCCAACCCCGAGGGGACCCGACAGGCCCGAAGGAATAGAAGAAGAAGGTGGAGAGAGAGACAGAGACAG
ATCCATTCGATTAGTGAACGGATCTCGACGGTATCGATCACGAGACTAGCCTCGAGCGGCCGCCCCCTTC
ACCGAGGGCCTATTTCCCATGATTCCTTCATATTTGCATATACGATACAAGGCTGTTAGAGAGATAATTG
GAATTAATTTGACTGTAAACACAAAGATATTAGTACAAAATACGTGACGTAGAAAGTAATAATTTCTTGG
GTAGTTTGCAGTTTTAAAATTATGTTTTAAAATGGACTATCATATGCTTACCGTAACTTGAAAGTATTTC
GATTTCTTGGCTTTATATATCTTGTGGAAAGGACGAAACACCGGGACATCCAAACTTCGTAATATCTCGA
GATATTACGAAGTTTGGATGTCTTTTTGAATTCTCGACCTCGAGACAAATGGCAGTATTCATCCACAATT
TTAAAAGAAAAGGGGGGATTGGGGGGTACAGTGCAGGGGAAAGAATAGTAGACATAATAGCAACAGACAT
ACAAACTAAAGAATTACAAAAACAAATTACAAAAATTCAAAATTTTCGGGTTTATTACAGGGACAGCAGA
GATCCACTTTGGCCGCGGCTCGAGGGGGTTGGGGTTGCGCCTTTTCCAAGGCAGCCCTGGGTTTGCGCAG
GGACGCGGCTGCTCTGGGCGTGGTTCCGGGAAACGCAGCGGCGCCGACCCTGGGTCTCGCACATTCTTCA
CGTCCGTTCGCAGCGTCACCCGGATCTTCGCCGCTACCCTTGTGGGCCCCCCGGCGACGCTTCCTGCTCC
GCCCCTAAGTCGGGAAGGTTCCTTGCGGTTCGCGGCGTGCCGGACGTGACAAACGGAAGCCGCACGTCTC
ACTAGTACCCTCGCAGACGGACAGCGCCAGGGAGCAATGGCAGCGCGCCGACCGCGATGGGCTGTGGCCA
ATAGCGGCTGCTCAGCAGGGCGCGCCGAGAGCAGCGGCCGGGAAGGGGCGGTGCGGGAGGCGGGGTGTGG
GGCGGTAGTGTGGGCCCTGTTCCTGCCCGCGCGGTGTTCCGCATTCTGCAAGCCTCCGGAGCGCACGTCG
GCAGTCGGCTCCCTCGTTGACCGAATCACCGACCTCTCTCCCCAGGGGGATCCACCGGAGCTTACCATGA
CCGAGTACAAGCCCACGGTGCGCCTCGCCACCCGCGACGACGTCCCCAGGGCCGTACGCACCCTCGCCGC
CGCGTTCGCCGACTACCCCGCCACGCGCCACACCGTCGATCCGGACCGCCACATCGAGCGGGTCACCGAG
CTGCAAGAACTCTTCCTCACGCGCGTCGGGCTCGACATCGGCAAGGTGTGGGTCGCGGACGACGGCGCCG
CGGTGGCGGTCTGGACCACGCCGGAGAGCGTCGAAGCGGGGGCGGTGTTCGCCGAGATCGGCCCGCGCAT
GGCCGAGTTGAGCGGTTCCCGGCTGGCCGCGCAGCAACAGATGGAAGGCCTCCTGGCGCCGCACCGGCCC
AAGGAGCCCGCGTGGTTCCTGGCCACCGTCGGCGTCTCGCCCGACCACCAGGGCAAGGGTCTGGGCAGCG
CCGTCGTGCTCCCCGGAGTGGAGGCGGCCGAGCGCGCCGGGGTGCCCGCCTTCCTGGAGACCTCCGCGCC
CCGCAACCTCCCCTTCTACGAGCGGCTCGGCTTCACCGTCACCGCCGACGTCGAGGTGCCCGAAGGACCG
CGCACCTGGTGCATGACCCGCAAGCCCGGTGCCTGACGCCCGCCCCACGACCCGCAGCGCCCGACCGAAA
GGAGCGCACGACCCCATGCATCGGTACCTTTAAGACCAATGACTTACAAGGCAGCTGTAGATCTTAGCCA
CTTTTTAAAAGAAAAGGGGGGACTGGAAGGGCTAATTCACTCCCAACGAAGACAAGATCTGCTTTTTGCT
TGTACTGGGTCTCTCTGGTTAGACCAGATCTGAGCCTGGGAGCTCTCTGGCTAACTAGGGAACCCACTGC
TTAAGCCTCAATAAAGCTTGCCTTGAGTGCTTCAAGTAGTGTGTGCCCGTCTGTTGTGTGACTCTGGTAA
CTAGAGATCCCTCAGACCCTTTTAGTCAGTGTGGAAAATCTCTAGCAGTAGTAGTTCATGTCATCTTATT
ATTCAGTATTTATAACTTGCAAAGAAATGAATATCAGAGAGTGAGAGGAACTTGTTTATTGCAGCTTATA
ATGGTTACAAATAAAGCAATAGCATCACAAATTTCACAAATAAAGCATTTTTTTCACTGCATTCTAGTTG
TGGTTTGTCCAAACTCATCAATGTATCTTATCATGTCTGGCTCTAGCTATCCCGCCCCTAACTCCGCCCA
TCCCGCCCCTAACTCCGCCCAGTTCCGCCCATTCTCCGCCCCATGGCTGACTAATTTTTTTTATTTATGC
AGAGGCCGAGGCCGCCTCGGCCTCTGAGCTATTCCAGAAGTAGTGAGGAGGCTTTTTTGGAGGCCTAGGG
ACGTACCCAATTCGCCCTATAGTGAGTCGTATTACGCGCGCTCACTGGCCGTCGTTTTACAACGTCGTGA
CTGGGAAAACCCTGGCGTTACCCAACTTAATCGCCTTGCAGCACATCCCCCTTTCGCCAGCTGGCGTAAT
AGCGAAGAGGCCCGCACCGATCGCCCTTCCCAACAGTTGCGCAGCCTGAATGGCGAATGGG
[124 nt withheld, positions 4752-4875]
C
[91 nt withheld, positions 4877-4967]
A
[49 nt withheld, positions 4969-5017]
CCTTTGACGTTGGAGTCCACGTTCTTT
[37 nt withheld, positions 5045-5081]
ACCCTATCTCGGTCTATTCTTTTGATTTATAAGGGATTTTGCCGATTTCGGCCTATTGGTTAAAAAATGA
GCTGATTTAACAAAAATTTAACGCGAATTTTAACAAAATATTAACGCTTACAATTTAGGTGGCACTTTTC
GGGGAAATGTGCGCGGAACCCCTATTTGTTTATTTTTCTAAATACATTCAAATATGTATCCGCTCATGAG
ACAATAACCCTGATAAATGCTTCAATAATATTGAAAAAGGAAGAGTATGAGTATTCAACATTTCCGTGTC
GCCCTTATTCCCTTTTTTGCGGCATTTTGCCTTCCTGTTTTTGCTCACCCAGAAACGCTGGTGAAAGTAA
AAGATGCTGAAGATCAGTTGGGTGCACGAGTGGGTTACATCGAACTGGATCTCAACAGCGGTAAGATCCT
TGAGAGTTTTCGCCCCGAAGAACGTTTTCCAATGATGAGCACTTTTAAAGTTCTGCTATGTGGCGCGGTA
TTATCCCGTATTGACGCCGGGCAAGAGCAACTCGGTCGCCGCATACACTATTCTCAGAATGACTTGGTTG
AGTACTCACCAGTCACAGAAAAGCATCTTACGGATGGCATGACAGTAAGAGAATTATGCAGTGCTGCCAT
AACCATGAGTGATAACACTGCGGCCAACTTACTTCTGACAACGATCGGAGGACCGAAGGAGCTAACCGCT
TTTTTGCACAACATGGGGGATCATGTAACTCGCCTTGATCGTTGGGAACCGGAGCTGAATGAAGCCATAC
CAAACGACGAGCGTGACACCACGATGCCTGTAGCAATGGCAACAACGTTGCGCAAACTATTAACTGGCGA
ACTACTTACTCTAGCTTCCCGGCAACAATTAATAGACTGGATGGAGGCGGATAAAGTTGCAGGACCACTT
CTGCGCTCGGCCCTTCCGGCTGGCTGGTTTATTGCTGATAAATCTGGAGCCGGTGAGCGTGGGTCTCGCG
GTATCATTGCAGCACTGGGGCCAGATGGTAAGCCCTCCCGTATCGTAGTTATCTACACGACGGGGAGTCA
GGCAACTATGGATGAACGAAATAGACAGATCGCTGAGATAGGTGCCTCACTGATTAAGCATTGGTAACTG
TCAGACCAAGTTTACTCATATATACTTTAGATTGATTTAAAACTTCATTTTTAATTTAAAAGGATCTAGG
TGAAGATCCTTTTTGATAATCTCATGACCAAAATCCCTTAACGTGAGTTTTCGTTCCACTGAGCGTCAGA
CCCCGTAGAAAAGATCAAAGGATCTTCTTGAGATCCTTTTTTTCTGCGCGTAATCTGCTGCTTGCAAACA
AAAAAACCACCGCTACCAGCGGTGGTTTGTTTGCCGGATCAAGAGCTACCAACTCTTTTTCCGAAGGTAA
CTGGCTTCAGCAGAGCGCAGATACCAAATACTGTTCTTCTAGTGTAGCCGTAGTTAGGCCACCACTTCAA
GAACTCTGTAGCACCGCCTACATACCTCGCTCTGCTAATCCTGTTACCAGTGGCTGCTGCCAGTGGCGAT
AAGTCGTGTCTTACCGGGTTGGACTCAAGACGATAGTTACCGGATAAGGCGCAGCGGTCGGGCTGAACGG
GGGGTTCGTGCACACAGCCCAGCTTGGAGCGAACGACCTACACCGAACTGAGATACCTACAGCGTGAGCT
ATGAGAAAGCGCCACGCTTCCCGAAGGGAGAAAGGCGGACAGGTATCCGGTAAGCGGCAGGGTCGGAACA
GGAGAGCGCACGAGGGAGCTTCCAGGGGGAAACGCCTGGTATCTTTATAGTCCTGTCGGGTTTCGCCACC
TCTGACTTGAGCGTCGATTTTTGTGATGCTCGTCAGGGGGGCGGAGCCTATGGAAAAACGCCAGCAACGC
GGCCTTTTTACGGTTCCTGGCCTTTTGCTGGCCTTTTGCTCACATGTTCTTTCCTGCGTTATCCCCTGAT
TCTGTGGATAACCGTATTACCGCCTTTGAGTGAGCTGATACCG
Features (pLannotate 1.2.2; 26 found; start..end, strand, type, name):
      1..54      +  rep_origin     RSF ori (fragment): Plasmids containing the RSF 1030 origin of replication can be propagated in E. coli cells that contain additional plasmids with compatible origins.
     56..148     +  CDS            lacI (fragment): lac repressor; lacI; The lac repressor binds to the lac operator to inhibit transcription in E. coli. This inhibition can be relieved by adding lactose or isopropyl-β-D-thiogalactopyranoside (IPTG).
    161..182     +  protein_bind   CAP binding site: CAP binding activates transcription in the presence of cAMP. E. coli catabolite activator protein
    197..227     +  promoter       lac promoter: promoter for the E. coli lac operon
    235..251     +  protein_bind   lac operator: The lac repressor binds to the lac operator to inhibit transcription in E. coli. This inhibition can be relieved by adding lactose or isopropyl-β-D-thiogalactopyranoside (IPTG). lac repressor encoded by lacI
    296..314     +  promoter       T3 promoter: promoter for bacteriophage T3 RNA polymerase
    342..568     +  promoter       RSV promoter: Rous sarcoma virus enhancer/promoter
    569..749     +  LTR            5' LTR (truncated): truncated 5' long terminal repeat (LTR) from HIV-1
    796..921     +  misc_feature   HIV-1 Ψ: packaging signal of human immunodeficiency virus type 1
    905..1268    +  CDS            HIV-1 gag (fragment): gag protein from human immunodeficiency virus 1; gag
   1414..1647    +  misc_feature   RRE: The Rev response element (RRE) of HIV-1 allows for Rev-dependent mRNA export from the nucleus to the cytoplasm.
   2024..2124    +  CDS            Rev (fragment): human immunodeficiency virus 1 (HIV-1) Rev protein; rev; enhances nuclear export of unspliced and incompletely spliced viral mRNAs
   2174..2414    +  promoter       U6 promoter: RNA polymerase III promoter for human U6 snRNA
   2519..2636    +  misc_feature   cPPT/CTS: central polypurine tract and central termination sequence of HIV-1
   2685..3195    +  promoter       hPGK promoter: human phosphoglycerate kinase 1 promoter
   3217..3816    +  CDS            PuroR: puromycin N-acetyltransferase; pac from Streptomyces alboniger; confers resistance to puromycin
   3859..3942    +  CDS            nef (fragment): NEF_HV1Z2 - Experimental evidence at protein level: Swiss-Prot protein existence level 1. Extracellular Nef protein targets CD4(+) T-lymphocytes for apoptosis by interacting with CXCR4 surface receptors. From Human immunodeficiency virus type 1 group M subtype D (isolate Z2/CDC-Z34) (HIV-1).
   3944..4177    +  LTR            3' LTR (ΔU3): self-inactivating 3' long terminal repeat (LTR) from HIV-1
   4249..4370    +  polyA_signal   SV40 poly(A) signal: SV40 polyadenylation signal
   4410..4545    +  rep_origin     SV40 ori: SV40 origin of replication
   4566..4584    -  promoter       T7 promoter: promoter for bacteriophage T7 RNA polymerase
   4592..4747    +  CDS            lacZα (fragment): LacZα fragment of β-galactosidase; lacZ fragment
   4752..5180    +  rep_origin     f1 ori (sequence partly withheld): f1 bacteriophage origin of replication; arrow indicates direction of (+) strand synthesis
   5233..5337    +  promoter       AmpR promoter: bla
   5338..6198    +  CDS            AmpR: β-lactamase; bla; confers resistance to ampicillin, carbenicillin, and related antibiotics
   6369..6957    +  rep_origin     ori: high-copy-number ColE1/pMB1/pBR322/pUC origin of replication
