[The description below was written by a language model from this plasmid's Addgene catalogue record and pLannotate feature annotations shown in this document.]
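Description:
pLKO.1-Tet-Puro-shMMETn_2 is a lentiviral shRNA vector, listed on a pLKO.1 Tet Puro backbone, made to knock down transcripts of the mouse endogenous retrovirus family MMETn (insert name ERV_MMETn). It is maintained in E. coli as a high-copy plasmid through a ColE1/pUC-type origin and selected with ampicillin via the β-lactamase gene. An f1 origin, an SV40 origin and small remnants of lac and cloning-vector sequences are also annotated in the backbone.

The transfer cassette has a third-generation, self-inactivating layout. An RSV promoter fused to a truncated HIV-1 5' LTR drives production of the genomic RNA in packaging cells. It is followed by the Ψ packaging signal with a gag fragment, the Rev response element for Rev-dependent nuclear export, and a cPPT/CTS element that aids nuclear import of the viral genome. A ΔU3 3' LTR followed by an SV40 polyadenylation signal closes the unit and leaves the integrated provirus without LTR promoter activity. Within this frame, a human U6 RNA polymerase III promoter sits upstream of the hairpin position, where the shRNA itself is not separately annotated. A human PGK promoter drives puromycin N-acetyltransferase for selection of transduced mammalian cells.

Although the name and backbone field imply tetracycline-regulated expression, the feature table of the 7,084 nt sequence shows no Tet repressor, Tet operator or H1/TO promoter, so inducibility cannot be confirmed from the annotation. The cloning sites are recorded as unknown. The stated purpose is shRNA-mediated knockdown, and the "_2" suffix suggests it is one of several hairpins against this target.
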