Addgene plasmid #185019: pLKO.1-Tet-Puro-shMMETn_2
Purpose: shRNA mediated knockdown
Depositing lab: Denes Hnisz. Depositing organization: Max Planck Institute for Molecular Genetics. Publication: Hijacking of transcriptional condensates by endogenous retroviruses. Asimi V, Sampath Kumar A, Niskanen H, Riemenschneider C, Hetzel S, Naderi J, Fasching N, Popitsch N, Du M, Kretzmer H, Smith ZD, Weigert R, Walther M, Mamde S, Meierhofer D, Wittler L, Buschow R, Timmermann B, Cisse II, Ameres SL, Meissner A, Hnisz D. Nat Genet. 2022 Aug;54(8):1238-1247. doi: 10.1038/s41588-022-01132-w. Epub 2022 Jul 21. PubMed 35864192.
Backbone
  Vector backbone: pLKO.1 Tet Puro
  Vector type: Lentiviral
Growth in bacteria
  Bacterial resistance: Ampicillin, 100 μg/mL
  Growth temperature: 37°C
  Growth strain: NEB Stable
  Copy number: High Copy
Gene/Insert
  Gene/Insert name: ERV_MMETn
  gRNA/shRNA sequence: GACATCCAAACTTCGTAATAT
  Species: M. musculus (mouse)
  Cloning method: Restriction Enzyme; 5′ cloning site Unknown (unknown if destroyed); 3′ cloning site Unknown (unknown if destroyed)
Terms and licenses: Academic/Nonprofit Terms; Industry Terms: Not Available to Industry
How to cite: pLKO.1-Tet-Puro-shMMETn_2 was a gift from Denes Hnisz (Addgene plasmid # 185019 ; http://n2t.net/addgene:185019 ; RRID:Addgene_185019)
